Addgene plasmid #65115: pYTK008
Purpose: Encodes ConLS' as a Type 1 part to be used in the Dueber YTK system
Depositing lab: John Dueber. Depositing organization: University of California, Berkeley. Publication: A Highly Characterized Yeast Toolkit for Modular, Multipart Assembly. Lee ME, DeLoache WC, Cervantes B, Dueber JE. ACS Synth Biol. 2015 Apr 14. 10.1021/sb500366v PubMed 25871405.
Backbone
  Vector backbone: pYTK001
  Vector type: Bacterial Expression
Growth in bacteria
  Bacterial resistance: Chloramphenicol, 25 μg/mL
  Growth temperature: 37°C
  Growth strain: DH10B
  Copy number: High Copy
Gene/Insert
  Gene/Insert name: ConLS'
  Species: Synthetic
  Cloning method: Restriction Enzyme; 5′ cloning site BsmBI (destroyed during cloning); 3′ cloning site BsmBI (destroyed during cloning)
Terms and licenses: Academic/Nonprofit Terms; Industry Terms: Not Available to Industry
Depositor comments: Type 1 parts are 5' assembly connectors in the Dueber YTK. For more information, please visit the supplemental information in PMID:25871405.
How to cite: pYTK008 was a gift from John Dueber (Addgene plasmid # 65115 ; http://n2t.net/addgene:65115 ; RRID:Addgene_65115)
