[The description below was written by a language model from this plasmid's Addgene catalogue record and pLannotate feature annotations shown in this document.]
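Description:
pYTK008 is a small (about 1.8 kb) bacterial part-storage plasmid from a modular yeast toolkit (YTK) for multipart assembly. It is built on the toolkit's part entry vector pYTK001 and carries the synthetic sequence ConLS' as a Type 1 part. The catalogue classes it as a bacterial expression vector, but its recorded role is to hold and supply a DNA part, not to express a protein. It replicates in E. coli from a high-copy ColE1/pUC-type origin. Selection is with chloramphenicol, through a cat (chloramphenicol acetyltransferase) gene driven by its native cat promoter and followed by a minimal phage lambda t0 terminator. These four elements are the only features the automated annotation identified.

In the toolkit's scheme, Type 1 parts are 5' assembly connectors. They sit at the upstream end of an assembled cassette and provide the junction used to link transcriptional units together in later assembly steps. ConLS' was cloned into the entry vector through BsmBI sites that were destroyed in the process, which is typical of Golden Gate-style cloning with Type IIS enzymes. The connector itself is not annotated in the feature table; it presumably lies in the unannotated region outside the resistance cassette and origin. The record also does not describe its internal sequence features or how it differs from other connectors in the set. No yeast origin, yeast marker, promoter or coding sequence for yeast expression is listed. The plasmid is therefore best understood as a donor of one standardized building block, to be combined with other toolkit parts when constructing yeast expression cassettes or multigene plasmids.
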