Features (pLannotate 1.2.2; 4 found; start..end, strand, type, name):
    200..234     -  terminator     lambda t0 terminator: minimal transcription terminator from phage lambda (Scholtissek and Grosse, 1987)
    308..964     -  CDS            cat: CAT_ECOLX - Experimental evidence at protein level: Swiss-Prot protein existence level 1. This enzyme is an effector of chloramphenicol resistance in bacteria. From Escherichia coli. This protein is used as a marker in many commonly used cloning vectors, such as pACYC184.
    965..1062    -  promoter       cat promoter: promoter of the E. coli cat gene encoding chloramphenicol acetyltransferase
   1146..1734    +  rep_origin     ori: high-copy-number ColE1/pMB1/pBR322/pUC origin of replication
>Addgene plasmid #65115 | pYTK008 | depositor full sequence | sequence record 110168 | Full Sequence
TCGGTCTCACCCTGAATTCGCATCTAGACTGATGAGACGTGGTAGAGCCACAAACAGCCGGTACAAGCAA
CGATCTCCAGGACCATCTGAATCATGCGCGGATGACACGAACTCACGACGGCGATCACAGACATTAACCC
ACAGTACAGACACTGCGACAACGTGGCAATTCGTCGCAATACAACGTGAGACCAGACCAATAAAAAACGC
CCGGCGGCAACCGAGCGTTCTGAACAAATCCAGATGGAGTTCTGAGGTCATTACTGGATCTATCAACAGG
AGTCCAAGCGAGCTCGATATCAAATTACGCCCCGCCCTGCCACTCATCGCAGTACTGTTGTAATTCATTA
AGCATTCTGCCGACATGGAAGCCATCACAAACGGCATGATGAACCTGAATCGCCAGCGGCATCAGCACCT
TGTCGCCTTGCGTATAATATTTGCCCATGGTGAAAACGGGGGCGAAGAAGTTGTCCATATTGGCCACGTT
TAAATCAAAACTGGTGAAACTCACCCAGGGATTGGCTGAAACGAAAAACATATTCTCAATAAACCCTTTA
GGGAAATAGGCCAGGTTTTCACCGTAACACGCCACATCTTGCGAATATATGTGTAGAAACTGCCGGAAAT
CGTCGTGGTATTCACTCCAGAGCGATGAAAACGTTTCAGTTTGCTCATGGAAAACGGTGTAACAAGGGTG
AACACTATCCCATATCACCAGCTCACCGTCTTTCATTGCCATACGAAATTCCGGATGAGCATTCATCAGG
CGGGCAAGAATGTGAATAAAGGCCGGATAAAACTTGTGCTTATTTTTCTTTACGGTCTTTAAAAAGGCCG
TAATATCCAGCTGAACGGTCTGGTTATAGGTACATTGAGCAACTGACTGAAATGCCTCAAAATGTTCTTT
ACGATGCCATTGGGATATATCAACGGTGGTATATCCAGTGATTTTTTTCTCCATTTTAGCTTCCTTAGCT
CCTGAAAATCTCGATAACTCAAAAAATACGCCCGGTAGTGATCTTATTTCATTATGGTGAAAGTTGGAAC
CTCTTACGTGCCCGATCAATCATGACCAAAATCCCTTAACGTGAGTTTTCGTTCCACTGAGCGTCAGACC
CCGTAGAAAAGATCAAAGGATCTTCTTGAGATCCTTTTTTTCTGCGCGTAATCTGCTGCTTGCAAACAAA
AAAACCACCGCTACCAGCGGTGGTTTGTTTGCCGGATCAAGAGCTACCAACTCTTTTTCCGAAGGTAACT
GGCTTCAGCAGAGCGCAGATACCAAATACTGTTCTTCTAGTGTAGCCGTAGTTAGGCCACCACTTCAAGA
ACTCTGTAGCACCGCCTACATACCTCGCTCTGCTAATCCTGTTACCAGTGGCTGCTGCCAGTGGCGATAA
GTCGTGTCTTACCGGGTTGGACTCAAGACGATAGTTACCGGATAAGGCGCAGCGGTCGGGCTGAACGGGG
GGTTCGTGCACACAGCCCAGCTTGGAGCGAACGACCTACACCGAACTGAGATACCTACAGCGTGAGCTAT
GAGAAAGCGCCACGCTTCCCGAAGGGAGAAAGGCGGACAGGTATCCGGTAAGCGGCAGGGTCGGAACAGG
AGAGCGCACGAGGGAGCTTCCAGGGGGAAACGCCTGGTATCTTTATAGTCCTGTCGGGTTTCGCCACCTC
TGACTTGAGCGTCGATTTTTGTGATGCTCGTCAGGGGGGCGGAGCCTATGGAAAAACGCCAGCAACGCGG
CCTTTTTACGGTTCCTGGCCTTTTGCTGGCCTTTTGCTCACATGTTCTTTCCTGCGTTATCCCCTGATTC
TGTGGATAACCGTAG
