>Addgene plasmid #65115 | pYTK008 | addgene partial sequence | sequence record 111893 | pRS414-R 5'-CACCTCTGACTTGAGCGTCG-3'
TATGGAAAAACGCCAGCAACGCGGCCTTTTTACGGTTCCTGGCCTTTTGCTGGCCTTTTGCTCACATGTT
CTTTCCTGCGTTATCCCCTGATTCTGTGGATAACCGTAGTCGGTCTCACCCTGAATTCGCATCTAGACTG
ATGAGACGTGGTAGAGCCACAAACAGCCGGTACAAGCAACGATCTCCAGGACCATCTGAATCATGCGCGG
ATGACACGAACTCACGACGGCGATCACAGACATTAACCCACAGTACAGACACTGCGACAACGTGGCAATT
CGTCGCAATACAACGTGAGACCAGACCAATAAAAAACGCCCGGCGGCAACCGAGCGTTCTGAACAAATCC
AGATGGAGTTCTGAGGTCATTACTGGATCTATCAACAGGAGTCCAAGCGAGCTCGATATCAAATTACGCC
CCGCCCTGCCACTCATCGCAGTACTGTTGTAATTCATTAAGCATTCTGCCGACATGGAAGCCATCACAAA
CGGCATGATGAACCTGAATCGCCAGCGGCATCAGCACCTTGTCGCCTTGCGTATAATATTTGCCCATGGT
GAAAACGGGGGCGAAGAAGTTGTCCATATTGGCCACGTTTAAATCAAAACTGGTGAAACTCACCCAGGGA
TTGGCTGAAACGAAAAACATATTCTCAATAAACCCTTTAGGGAAATAGGCCAGGTTTTCACCGTAACACG
CCACATCTTGCGAATATATGTGTAGAAACTGCCGGAAATCGTCGTGGTATTCACTCCAGAGCGATGAAAA
CGTTTCAGTTTGCTCATGGAAAACGGTGTAACAAGGGTGAACACTATCCCATATCACC
