>Addgene plasmid #65115 | pYTK008 | addgene partial sequence | sequence record 220890 | CAT-F 5'-GTTTGTGATGGCTTCCATGTC-3'
GTACTGCGATGAGTGGCAGGGCGGGGCGTAATTTGATATCGAGCTCGCTTGGACTCCTGTTGATAGATCC
AGTAATGACCTCAGAACTCCATCTGGATTTGTTCAGAACGCTCGGTTGCCGCCGGGCGTTTTTTATTGGT
CTGGTCTCACGTTGTATTGCGACGAATTGCCACGTTGTCGCAGTGTCTGTACTGTGGGTTAATGTCTGTG
ATCGCCGTCGTGAGTTCGTGTCATCCGCGCATGATTCAGATGGTCCTGGAGATCGTTGCTTGTACCGGCT
GTTTGTGGCTCTACCACGTCTCATCAGTCTAGATGCGAATTCAGGGTGAGACCGACTACGGTTATCCACA
GAATCAGGGGATAACGCAGGAAAGAACATGTGAGCAAAAGGCCAGCAAAAGGCCAGGAACCGTAAAAAGG
CCGCGTTGCTGGCGTTTTTCCATAGGCTCCGCCCCCCTGACGAGCATCACAAAAATCGACGCTCAAGTCA
GAGGTGGCGAAACCCGACAGGACTATAAAGATACCAGGCGTTTCCCCCTGGAAGCTCCCTCGTGCGCTCT
CCTGTTCCGACCCTGCCGCTTACCGGATACCTGTCCGCCTTTCTCCCTTCGGGAAGCGTGGCGCTTTCTC
ATAGCTCACGCTGTAGGTATCTCAGTTCGGTGTAGGTCGTTCGCTCCAAGCTGGGCTGTGTGCACGAACC
CCCCGTTCAGCCCGACCGCTGCGCCTTATCCGGTAACTATCGTCTTGAGTCCAACCCGGTAAGACACGAC
TTATCGCCACTGGCAGCAGCCACTGGTAACAGGATTAGCAGAGCGAGGTATGTAGGCGGTGCTACAGAGT
TCTTGAAGTGGTGGCCTAACTACGGCTACACTAGAA
